Addgene plasmid #143011: TFORF0108
Purpose: Lentiviral vector for overexpressing transcription factor ORFs with unique 24-bp barcodes. Barcodes facilitate identification of transcription factors in pooled screens.
Depositing lab: Feng Zhang. Depositing organization: Broad Institute. Publication: A transcription factor atlas of directed differentiation. Joung J, Ma S, Tay T, Geiger-Schuller KR, Kirchgatterer PC, Verdine VK, Guo B, Arias-Garcia MA, Allen WE, Singh A, Kuksenko O, Abudayyeh OO, Gootenberg JS, Fu Z, Macrae RK, Buenrostro JD, Regev A, Zhang F. Cell. 2023 Jan 5;186(1):209-229.e26. doi: 10.1016/j.cell.2022.11.026. PubMed 36608654.
Backbone
  Vector backbone: pLX_TRC317
  Backbone manufacturer: Broad Institute Genetic Perturbation Platform
  Backbone size w/o insert (bp): 8264
  Vector type: Mammalian Expression, Lentiviral
  Selectable markers: Puromycin
Growth in bacteria
  Bacterial resistance: Ampicillin, 100 μg/mL
  Growth temperature: 37°C
  Growth strain: NEB Stable
  Copy number: High Copy
Gene/Insert
  Gene/Insert name: TRERF1
  Species: H. sapiens (human)
  Insert size (bp): 3455
  Entrez Gene: TRERF1 (a.k.a. BCAR2, HSA277276, RAPA, TREP132, TReP-132, dJ139D8.5)
  Promoter: EF1a
  Cloning method: Unknown
  Sequencing primers: 5′ GGGTGGAGACTGAAGTTAGGCCAG; 3′ CACATAGCGTAAAAGGAGCAACATAG
Terms and licenses: Academic/Nonprofit Terms; Industry Terms: Not Available to Industry
Depositor comments: XM_017011054,ENST00000354325 . The transcription factor ORF portion of this plasmid was synthesized by Genewiz. Please test multiple small colonies in case of plasmid recombination. To make this collection available in a timely manner, a portion of this collection was not fully sequenced by Addgene. If an Addgene verified full plasmid sequence is not available, please contact us prior to placing an order to request the full sequence.
How to cite: TFORF0108 was a gift from Feng Zhang (Addgene plasmid # 143011 ; http://n2t.net/addgene:143011 ; RRID:Addgene_143011)
