[The description below was written by a language model from this plasmid's Addgene catalogue record and pLannotate feature annotations shown in this document.]
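Description:
TFORF0108 is a third-generation-style, self-inactivating lentiviral expression plasmid built on the pLX_TRC317 backbone and carrying the human transcription factor TRERF1 (also known as TReP-132, BCAR2 or RAPA). It belongs to a barcoded transcription factor ORF collection in which each clone carries a unique 24-bp barcode, so that the ORF delivered to a cell can be identified in pooled overexpression screens. The barcode itself is not annotated in the feature table. In bacteria the plasmid is maintained through a high-copy ColE1/pUC-type origin and selected with ampicillin via the bla gene. An f1 origin and remnants of a lac/lacZα cloning region flanked by T3 and T7 promoters are also present. The depositor warns that the plasmid can recombine during propagation, as is common for LTR-containing vectors.

The viral genome is transcribed from an RSV promoter fused to a truncated HIV-1 5' LTR. It continues through the Ψ packaging signal with a partial gag sequence, the Rev response element for Rev-dependent nuclear export, and a cPPT/CTS, and ends in a ΔU3 3' LTR followed by an SV40 polyadenylation signal. Two expression units lie within this transfer region. An SV40 early promoter drives puromycin N-acetyltransferase for selection of transduced mammalian cells. The strong constitutive EF-1α promoter drives the synthesized TRERF1 ORF, with a downstream WPRE to enhance transcript stability and expression. A short U6 promoter fragment annotated between the ORF and the WPRE appears to be residual sequence rather than a functional unit. The construct is used to produce lentivirus for stable TRERF1 overexpression, individually or within pooled screens such as directed-differentiation studies.
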