Features (pLannotate 1.2.2; 31 found; start..end, strand, type, name):
      5..231     +  promoter       RSV promoter: Rous sarcoma virus enhancer/promoter
    232..412     +  LTR            5' LTR (truncated): truncated 5' long terminal repeat (LTR) from HIV-1
    459..584     +  misc_feature   HIV-1 Ψ: packaging signal of human immunodeficiency virus type 1
    568..931     +  CDS            HIV-1 gag (fragment): gag protein from human immunodeficiency virus 1; gag
   1077..1310    +  misc_feature   RRE: The Rev response element (RRE) of HIV-1 allows for Rev-dependent mRNA export from the nucleus to the cytoplasm.
   1687..1713    +  CDS            Rev (fragment): human immunodeficiency virus 1 (HIV-1) Rev protein; rev; enhances nuclear export of unspliced and incompletely spliced viral mRNAs
   1720..1743    +  promoter       SV40 promoter (fragment): SV40 early promoter
   1744..1815    +  promoter       SV40 promoter (fragment): SV40 enhancer and early promoter
   1839..1974    +  rep_origin     SV40 ori: SV40 origin of replication
   2020..2616    +  CDS            PuroR (fragment): puromycin N-acetyltransferase; pac from Streptomyces; confers resistance to puromycin
   2665..2782    +  misc_feature   cPPT/CTS: central polypurine tract and central termination sequence of HIV-1
   2847..2913    +  CDS            small t antigen (fragment): SV40 (simian virus 40) small t antigen
   2920..4098    +  promoter       EF-1α promoter: strong constitutive promoter for human elongation factor EF-1α
   4115..7465    +  CDS            TRERF1 (fragment): TREF1_HUMAN - Also known as BCAR2, RAPA, TREP132. Experimental evidence at protein level: Swiss-Prot protein existence level 1. Binds DNA and activates transcription of CYP11A1. Interaction with CREBBP and EP300 results in a synergistic transcriptional activation of CYP11A1. From Homo sapiens (Human).
   7481..7534    +  promoter       U6 promoter (fragment): RNA polymerase III promoter for human U6 snRNA
   7576..8164    +  misc_feature   WPRE: woodchuck hepatitis virus posttranscriptional regulatory element
   8215..8234    +  misc_feature   cPPT/CTS (fragment): central polypurine tract and central termination sequence of HIV-1
   8236..8469    +  LTR            3' LTR (ΔU3): self-inactivating 3' long terminal repeat (LTR) from HIV-1
   8547..8668    +  polyA_signal   SV40 poly(A) signal: SV40 polyadenylation signal
   8708..8843    +  rep_origin     SV40 ori: SV40 origin of replication
   8864..8882    -  promoter       T7 promoter: promoter for bacteriophage T7 RNA polymerase
   8890..9045    +  CDS            lacZα (fragment): LacZα fragment of β-galactosidase; lacZ fragment
   9050..9478    +  rep_origin     f1 ori (sequence partly withheld): f1 bacteriophage origin of replication; arrow indicates direction of (+) strand synthesis
   9531..9635    +  promoter       AmpR promoter: bla
   9636..10496   +  CDS            AmpR: β-lactamase; bla; confers resistance to ampicillin, carbenicillin, and related antibiotics
  10667..11255   +  rep_origin     ori: high-copy-number ColE1/pMB1/pBR322/pUC origin of replication
  11438..11530   +  CDS            lacI (fragment): lac repressor; lacI; The lac repressor binds to the lac operator to inhibit transcription in E. coli. This inhibition can be relieved by adding lactose or isopropyl-β-D-thiogalactopyranoside (IPTG).
  11543..11564   +  protein_bind   CAP binding site: CAP binding activates transcription in the presence of cAMP. E. coli catabolite activator protein
  11579..11609   +  promoter       lac promoter: promoter for the E. coli lac operon
  11613..11635   +  protein_bind   lac operator (fragment): The lac repressor binds to the lac operator to inhibit transcription in E. coli. This inhibition can be relieved by adding lactose or isopropyl-β-D-thiogalactopyranoside (IPTG). lac repressor encoded by lacI
  11678..11696   +  promoter       T3 promoter: promoter for bacteriophage T3 RNA polymerase
>Addgene plasmid #143011 | TFORF0108 | addgene full sequence | sequence record 399071 | Addgene NGS Result
TTAATGTAGTCTTATGCAATACTCTTGTAGTCTTGCAACATGGTAACGATGAGTTAGCAACATGCCTTAC
AAGGAGAGAAAAAGCACCGTGCATGCCGATTGGTGGAAGTAAGGTGGTACGATCGTGCCTTATTAGGAAG
GCAACAGACGGGTCTGACATGGATTGGACGAACCACTGAATTGCCGCATTGCAGAGATATTGTATTTAAG
TGCCTAGCTCGATACATAAACGGGTCTCTCTGGTTAGACCAGATCTGAGCCTGGGAGCTCTCTGGCTAAC
TAGGGAACCCACTGCTTAAGCCTCAATAAAGCTTGCCTTGAGTGCTTCAAGTAGTGTGTGCCCGTCTGTT
GTGTGACTCTGGTAACTAGAGATCCCTCAGACCCTTTTAGTCAGTGTGGAAAATCTCTAGCAGTGGCGCC
CGAACAGGGACTTGAAAGCGAAAGGGAAACCAGAGGAGCTCTCTCGACGCAGGACTCGGCTTGCTGAAGC
GCGCACGGCAAGAGGCGAGGGGCGGCGACTGGTGAGTACGCCAAAAATTTTGACTAGCGGAGGCTAGAAG
GAGAGAGATGGGTGCGAGAGCGTCAGTATTAAGCGGGGGAGAATTAGATCGCGATGGGAAAAAATTCGGT
TAAGGCCAGGGGGAAAGAAAAAATATAAATTAAAACATATAGTATGGGCAAGCAGGGAGCTAGAACGATT
CGCAGTTAATCCTGGCCTGTTAGAAACATCAGAAGGCTGTAGACAAATACTGGGACAGCTACAACCATCC
CTTCAGACAGGATCAGAAGAACTTAGATCATTATATAATACAGTAGCAACCCTCTATTGTGTGCATCAAA
GGATAGAGATAAAAGACACCAAGGAAGCTTTAGACAAGATAGAGGAAGAGCAAAACAAAAGTAAGACCAC
CGCACAGCAAGCGGCCGCTGATCTTCAGACCTGGAGGAGGAGATATGAGGGACAATTGGAGAAGTGAATT
ATATAAATATAAAGTAGTAAAAATTGAACCATTAGGAGTAGCACCCACCAAGGCAAAGAGAAGAGTGGTG
CAGAGAGAAAAAAGAGCAGTGGGAATAGGAGCTTTGTTCCTTGGGTTCTTGGGAGCAGCAGGAAGCACTA
TGGGCGCAGCGTCAATGACGCTGACGGTACAGGCCAGACAATTATTGTCTGGTATAGTGCAGCAGCAGAA
CAATTTGCTGAGGGCTATTGAGGCGCAACAGCATCTGTTGCAACTCACAGTCTGGGGCATCAAGCAGCTC
CAGGCAAGAATCCTGGCTGTGGAAAGATACCTAAAGGATCAACAGCTCCTGGGGATTTGGGGTTGCTCTG
GAAAACTCATTTGCACCACTGCTGTGCCTTGGAATGCTAGTTGGAGTAATAAATCTCTGGAACAGATTTG
GAATCACACGACCTGGATGGAGTGGGACAGAGAAATTAACAATTACACAAGCTTAATACACTCCTTAATT
GAAGAATCGCAAAACCAGCAAGAAAAGAATGAACAAGAATTATTGGAATTAGATAAATGGGCAAGTTTGT
GGAATTGGTTTAACATAACAAATTGGCTGTGGTATATAAAATTATTCATAATGATAGTAGGAGGCTTGGT
AGGTTTAAGAATAGTTTTTGCTGTACTTTCTATAGTGAATAGAGTTAGGCAGGGATATTCACCATTATCG
TTTCAGACCCACCTCCCAACCCCGAGGGGACCCATGCATTGCATCTCAATTAGTCAGCAACCAGGTGTGG
AAAGTCCCCAGGCTCCCCAGCAGGCAGAAGTATGCAAAGCATGCGTCTCAATTAGTCAGCAACCATAGTC
CCGCCCCTAACTCCGCCCATCCCGCCCCTAACTCCGCCCAGTTCCGCCCATTCTCCGCCCCATGGCTGAC
TAATTTTTTTTATTTATGCAGAGGCCGAGGCCGCCTCGGCCTCTGAGCTATTCCAGAAGTAGTGAGGAGG
CTTTTTTGGAGGCCTAGGCTTTTGCAAAAAGCTTTCTAGAGGTACCACCGGAGCTTACCATGACCGAGTA
CAAGCCCACGGTGCGCCTCGCCACCCGCGACGACGTCCCCAGGGCCGTACGCACCCTCGCCGCCGCGTTC
GCCGACTACCCCGCCACGCGCCACACCGTCGATCCGGACCGCCACATCGAGCGGGTCACCGAGCTGCAAG
AACTCTTCCTCACGCGCGTCGGGCTCGACATCGGCAAGGTGTGGGTCGCGGACGACGGCGCCGCCGTGGC
GGTCTGGACCACGCCGGAGAGCGTCGAAGCGGGGGCGGTGTTCGCCGAGATCGGCCCGCGCATGGCCGAG
TTGAGCGGTTCCCGGCTGGCCGCGCAGCAACAGATGGAAGGCCTCCTGGCGCCGCACCGGCCCAAGGAGC
CCGCGTGGTTCCTGGCCACCGTCGGCGTCTCGCCCGACCACCAGGGCAAGGGTCTGGGCAGCGCCGTCGT
GCTCCCCGGAGTGGAGGCGGCCGAGCGCGCCGGGGTGCCCGCCTTCCTGGAGACCTCCGCGCCCCGCAAC
CTCCCCTTCTACGAGCGGCTCGGCTTCACCGTCACCGCCGACGTCGAGGTGCCCGAAGGACCGCGCACCT
GGTGCATGACCCGCAAGCCCGGTGCCAGTTAACGAATTCTAGATCTTGAGACAAATGGCAGTATTCATCC
ACAATTTTAAAAGAAAAGGGGGGATTGGGGGGTACAGTGCAGGGGAAAGAATAGTAGACATAATAGCAAC
AGACATACAAACTAAAGAATTACAAAAACAAATTACAAAAATTCAAAATTTTCGGGTTTATTACAGGGAC
AGCAGAGATCCACTTTGGCGCCGGCTCGAGGCCTGCAGGTGCAAAGATGGATAAAGTTTTAAACAGAGAG
GAATCTTTGCAGCTAATGGACCTTCTAGGTCTTGAAAGGAGTGGGAATTGGCTCCGGTGCCCGTCAGTGG
GCAGAGCGCACATCGCCCACAGTCCCCGAGAAGTTGGGGGGAGGGGTCGGCAATTGAACCGGTGCCTAGA
GAAGGTGGCGCGGGGTAAACTGGGAAAGTGATGTCGTGTACTGGCTCCGCCTTTTTCCCGAGGGTGGGGG
AGAACCGTATATAAGTGCAGTAGTCGCCGTGAACGTTCTTTTTCGCAACGGGTTTGCCGCCAGAACACAG
GTAAGTGCCGTGTGTGGTTCCCGCGGGCCTGGCCTCTTTACGGGTTATGGCCCTTGCGTGCCTTGAATTA
CTTCCACCTGGCTGCAGTACGTGATTCTTGATCCCGAGCTTCGGGTTGGAAGTGGGTGGGAGAGTTCGAG
GCCTTGCGCTTAAGGAGCCCCTTCGCCTCGTGCTTGAGTTGAGGCCTGGCCTGGGCGCTGGGGCCGCCGC
GTGCGAATCTGGTGGCACCTTCGCGCCTGTCTCGCTGCTTTCGATAAGTCTCTAGCCATTTAAAATTTTT
GATGACCTGCTGCGACGCTTTTTTTCTGGCAAGATAGTCTTGTAAATGCGGGCCAAGATCTGCACACTGG
TATTTCGGTTTTTGGGGCCGCGGGCGGCGACGGGGCCCGTGCGTCCCAGCGCACATGTTCGGCGAGGCGG
GGCCTGCGAGCGCGGCCACCGAGAATCGGACGGGGGTAGTCTCAAGCTGGCCGGCCTGCTCTGGTGCCTG
GCCTCGCGCCGCCGTGTATCGCCCCGCCCTGGGCGGCAAGGCTGGCCCGGTCGGCACCAGTTGCGTGAGC
GGAAAGATGGCCGCTTCCCGGCCCTGCTGCAGGGAGCTCAAAATGGAGGACGCGGCGCTCGGGAGAGCGG
GCGGGTGAGTCACCCACACAAAGGAAAAGGGCCTTTCCGTCCTCAGCCGTCGCTTCATGTGACTCCACGG
AGTACCGGGCGCCGTCCAGGCACCTCGATTAGTTCTCGAGCTTTTGGAGTACGTCGTCTTTAGGTTGGGG
GGAGGGGTTTTATGCGATGGAGTTTCCCCACACTGAGTGGGTGGAGACTGAAGTTAGGCCAGCTTGGCAC
TTGATGTAATTCTCCTTGGAATTTGCCCTTTTTGAGTTTGGATCTTGGTTCATTCTCAAGCCTCAGACAG
TGGTTCAAAGTTTTTTTCTTCCATTTCAGGTGTCGTGAGGCTAGCACCGCCACCATGGGTGACCAGCAAC
TGTACAAGACCAACCATGTGGCCCATGGTAGTGAGAACCTTTTCTACCAACAGCCACCACTTGGCGTCCA
CAGCGGGCTGAACCACAACTATGGGAATGCAGTTACAGGGGGCGGAATGGATGCCCCTCAGGCCTCGCCA
ATCTCCCCCCACTTCCCTCAAGATACACGGGATGGTCTGGGCTTGCCTGTTGGCTCCAAAAACCTTGGCC
AAATGGATACCTCGAGGCAGGGAGGGTGGGGAAGTCATGCAGGGCCTGGAAACCATGTCCAGCTACGTGG
AAACCTGGCCAACTCAAACATGATGTGGGGGGCACCAGCCCAGGCTGAGCCCACTGATGGCTACCAATAC
ACCTACTCCCAGGCCAGCGAGATCCGGACCCAGAAGCTTACCAGCGGTGTCTTACACAAGCTGGACTCTT
TCACCCAGGTGTTTGCCAACCAAAACCTGCGAATTCAGGTCAACAATATGGCCCAGGTGCTGCACACTCA
GTCAGCAGTGATGGATGGAGCCCCTGACAGTGCTCTCCGCCAGCTGCTGTCTCAGAAGCCCATGGAGCCC
CCAGCACCGGCTATCCCTTCCCGCTACCAGCAGGTGCCCCAGCAGCCTCACCCTGGTTTCACTGGTGGGC
TGTCCAAACCAGCTCTTCAGGTCGGGCAGCACCCTACCCAAGGGCACCTGTATTATGACTACCAGCAGCC
TCTGGCTCAGGTGCCAGTGCAGGGAGGACAGCCACTGCAGGCCCCACAGATGCTGTCACAGCACATGCAA
CAGATGCAGCAGCACCAGTATTACCCACCGCAGCAACAGCAGCAAGCCGGGCAACAGCGTATCTCCATGC
AAGAAATACAGACGCAGCCGCAACAAATTCGCCCATCACAGCCACAGCCGCCGCCACAGCAGCAGCAGCC
GCAGCAGCTACAGCTGCAGCAGCGGCAGGGTTCAATGCAGATACCTCAGTATTATCAGCCCCAACCCATG
ATGCAGCACTTGCAAGAGCAGCAGCAGCAACAGATGCACCTGCAGCCTCCTTCTTATCACAGGGACCCTC
ACCAGTATACCCCAGAGCAGGCACACACTGTCCAGCTGATTCCCCTGGGCTCCATGTCCCAGTACTACTA
CCAGGAGCCCCAGCAGCCCTACAGCCACCCCCTCTACCAGCAGAGCCACCTGTCCCAGCACCAGCAGCGT
GAGGACAGTCAGCTGAAGACCTACTCTAGTGACAGACAGGCCCAGGCCATGCTGAGCTCCCATGGGGACC
TGGGGCCTCCTGACACAGGAATGGGAGACCCAGCGAGCTCAGATCTGACCCGGGTCAGCAGCACCCTCCC
CCATCGCCCCCTCCTATCCCCCAGTGGGATCCACCTCAACAACATGGGGCCTCAGCATCAGCAGCTGTCT
CCCAGTGCCATGTGGCCCCAGATGCACCTACCTGATGGGAGAGCCCAGCCAGGGTCCCCTGAGTCAAGTG
GCCAACCCAAAGGAGCGTTTGGGGAGCAGTTTGATGCCAAGAACAAGCTGACATGCTCCATCTGCCTGAA
GGAGTTCAAGAACCTGCCTGCCCTGAATGGCCACATGCGGTCCCACGGGGGAATGAGGGCCTCCCCCAAC
CTCAAACAGGAAATCCCCAGGAAGCATCAGCCGAGTGTGCCCAAAGCCGAGGAGCCCCTCAAGACCGTGC
AGGAGAAGAAAAAGTTCCGGCACCGGCCGGAACCTCTCTTCATCCCGCCGCCGCCCTCCTACAACCCGAA
CCCCGCTGCCTCCTACTCGGGCGCCACCCTGTACCAGAGCCAGCTGCGCTCCCCGCGCGTCCTCGGGGAC
CACCTGCTCCTGGACCCCACCCACGAGCTGCCCCCTTACACGCCCCCACCCATGCTGAGCCCGGTGCGCC
AGGGCTCGGGGCTCTTCAGCAATGTCCTCATCTCCGGCCACGGCCCTGGCGCCCACCCGCAGCTGCCCCT
GACGCCCCTGACGCCCACACCACGGGTGCTGCTGTGTCGCTCCAACAGCATCGATGGCAGCAACGTGACG
GTCACCCCAGGGCCTGGAGAGCAGACTGTAGATGTTGAACCACGCATCAACATTGGCTTGAGATTCCAAG
CAGAAATCCCTGAACTCCAAGATATCTCTGCCCTGGCCCAGGACACACACAAGGCCACACTGGTATGGAA
GCCCTGGCCAGAACTAGAAAACCATGACCTCCAGCAAAGAGTGGAGAATCTTCTGAATTTGTGCTGTTCC
AGTGCATTGCCAGGTGGAGGGACCAATTCTGAATTTGCTTTGCACTCTCTGTTTGAGGCCAAAGGTGATG
TGATGGTTGCTCTGGAAATGCTGCTACTGCGGAAGCCTGTCAGGTTAAAATGTCATCCTTTAGCAAATTA
CCACTATGCCGGTTCGGACAAGTGGACCTCCCTAGAAAGAAAACTGTTTAACAAAGCACTAGCCACTTAC
AGCAAAGACTTTATTTTTGTACAGAAGATGGTGAAGTCCAAGACGGTGGCTCAGTGCGTGGAGTACTACT
ACACGTGGAAAAAGATCATGCGGCTGGGGCGGAAACACCGGACACGCCTGGCAGAAATCATCGACGATTG
TGTGACAAGTGAAGAAGAAGAAGAGTTAGAGGAGGAGGAGGAGGAGGACCCGGAAGAAGATAGGAAATCC
ACAAAAGAAGAAGAGAGTGAGGTGCCGAAGTCCCCGGAGCCACCACCCGTCCCCGTCCTGGCTCCCACGG
AGGGGCCGCCCCTGCAGGCCCTGGGCCAGCCCTCAGGCTCCTTCATCTGTGAAATGCCCAACTGTGGGGC
TGTGTTCAGCTCCCGACAGGCACTGAATGGCCATGCCCGCATCCACGGGGGCACCAACCAGGTGACCAAG
GCCCGAGGTGCCATCCCCTCTGGGAAGCAGAAGCCTGGTGGCACCCAGAGTGGGTACTGTTCGGTAAAGA
GCTCACCCTCTCACAGCACCACCAGCGGCGAGACAGACCCCACCACCATCTTCCCCTGCAAGGAGTGTGG
CAAAGTCTTCTTCAAGATCAAAAGCCGAAATGCACACATGAAAACTCACAGGCAGCAGGAGGAACAACAG
AGGCAAAAGGCTCAGAAGGCGGCTTTTGCAGCTGAGATGGCAGCCACGATTGAGAGGACTACGGGGCCCG
TGGGGGCGCCGGGGCTGCTGCCCCTGGACCAGCTGAGTCTGATCAAACCCATCAAGGATGTGGACATCCT
CGACGACGACGTCGTCCAGCAGTTGGGAGGTGTCATGGAAGAGGCTGAAGTTGTGGACACCGATCTTCTC
TTGGATGATCAAGATTCAGTCTTGCTTCAGGGTGACGCAGAACTATAGTAATGAACTAGTCCGTAACTTG
AAAGTATTTCGATTTCTTGGCTTTATATATCTTGTGGAAAGGACGAGATCTATCTTCCGTGGTTCTTCAG
ACGCGTTAAGTCGACAATCAACCTCTGGATTACAAAATTTGTGAAAGATTGACTGGTATTCTTAACTATG
TTGCTCCTTTTACGCTATGTGGATACGCTGCTTTAATGCCTTTGTATCATGCTATTGCTTCCCGTATGGC
TTTCATTTTCTCCTCCTTGTATAAATCCTGGTTGCTGTCTCTTTATGAGGAGTTGTGGCCCGTTGTCAGG
CAACGTGGCGTGGTGTGCACTGTGTTTGCTGACGCAACCCCCACTGGTTGGGGCATTGCCACCACCTGTC
AGCTCCTTTCCGGGACTTTCGCTTTCCCCCTCCCTATTGCCACGGCGGAACTCATCGCCGCCTGCCTTGC
CCGCTGCTGGACAGGGGCTCGGCTGTTGGGCACTGACAATTCCGTGGTGTTGTCGGGGAAATCATCGTCC
TTTCCTTGGCTGCTCGCCTGTGTTGCCACCTGGATTCTGCGCGGGACGTCCTTCTGCTACGTCCCTTCGG
CCCTCAATCCAGCGGACCTTCCTTCCCGCGGCCTGCTGCCGGCTCTGCGGCCTCTTCCGCGTCTTCGCCT
TCGCCCTCAGACGAGTCGGATCTCCCTTTGGGCCGCCTCCCCGCGTCGACTTTAAGACCAATGACTTACA
AGGCAGCTGTAGATCTTAGCCACTTTTTAAAAGAAAAGGGGGGACTGGAAGGGCTAATTCACTCCCAACG
AAGACAAGATCTGCTTTTTGCTTGTACTGGGTCTCTCTGGTTAGACCAGATCTGAGCCTGGGAGCTCTCT
GGCTAACTAGGGAACCCACTGCTTAAGCCTCAATAAAGCTTGCCTTGAGTGCTTCAAGTAGTGTGTGCCC
GTCTGTTGTGTGACTCTGGTAACTAGAGATCCCTCAGACCCTTTTAGTCAGTGTGGAAAATCTCTAGCAG
TACGTATAGTAGTTCATGTCATCTTATTATTCAGTATTTATAACTTGCAAAGAAATGAATATCAGAGAGT
GAGAGGAACTTGTTTATTGCAGCTTATAATGGTTACAAATAAAGCAATAGCATCACAAATTTCACAAATA
AAGCATTTTTTTCACTGCATTCTAGTTGTGGTTTGTCCAAACTCATCAATGTATCTTATCATGTCTGGCT
CTAGCTATCCCGCCCCTAACTCCGCCCATCCCGCCCCTAACTCCGCCCAGTTCCGCCCATTCTCCGCCCC
ATGGCTGACTAATTTTTTTTATTTATGCAGAGGCCGAGGCCGCCTCGGCCTCTGAGCTATTCCAGAAGTA
GTGAGGAGGCTTTTTTGGAGGCCTAGGGACGTACCCAATTCGCCCTATAGTGAGTCGTATTACGCGCGCT
CACTGGCCGTCGTTTTACAACGTCGTGACTGGGAAAACCCTGGCGTTACCCAACTTAATCGCCTTGCAGC
ACATCCCCCTTTCGCCAGCTGGCGTAATAGCGAAGAGGCCCGCACCGATCGCCCTTCCCAACAGTTGCGC
AGCCTGAATGGCGAATGGG
[124 nt withheld, positions 9050-9173]
C
[91 nt withheld, positions 9175-9265]
A
[49 nt withheld, positions 9267-9315]
CCTTTGACGTTGGAGTCCACGTTCTTT
[37 nt withheld, positions 9343-9379]
ACCCTATCTCGGTCTATTCTTTTGATTTATAAGGGATTTTGCCGATTTCGGCCTATTGGTTAAAAAATGA
GCTGATTTAACAAAAATTTAACGCGAATTTTAACAAAATATTAACGCTTACAATTTAGGTGGCACTTTTC
GGGGAAATGTGCGCGGAACCCCTATTTGTTTATTTTTCTAAATACATTCAAATATGTATCCGCTCATGAG
ACAATAACCCTGATAAATGCTTCAATAATATTGAAAAAGGAAGAGTATGAGTATTCAACATTTCCGTGTC
GCCCTTATTCCCTTTTTTGCGGCATTTTGCCTTCCTGTTTTTGCTCACCCAGAAACGCTGGTGAAAGTAA
AAGATGCTGAAGATCAGTTGGGTGCACGAGTGGGTTACATCGAACTGGATCTCAACAGCGGTAAGATCCT
TGAGAGTTTTCGCCCCGAAGAACGTTTTCCAATGATGAGCACTTTTAAAGTTCTGCTATGTGGCGCGGTA
TTATCCCGTATTGACGCCGGGCAAGAGCAACTCGGTCGCCGCATACACTATTCTCAGAATGACTTGGTTG
AGTACTCACCAGTCACAGAAAAGCATCTTACGGATGGCATGACAGTAAGAGAATTATGCAGTGCTGCCAT
AACCATGAGTGATAACACTGCGGCCAACTTACTTCTGACAACGATCGGAGGACCGAAGGAGCTAACCGCT
TTTTTGCACAACATGGGGGATCATGTAACTCGCCTTGATCGTTGGGAACCGGAGCTGAATGAAGCCATAC
CAAACGACGAGCGTGACACCACGATGCCTGTAGCAATGGCAACAACGTTGCGCAAACTATTAACTGGCGA
ACTACTTACTCTAGCTTCCCGGCAACAATTAATAGACTGGATGGAGGCGGATAAAGTTGCAGGACCACTT
CTGCGCTCGGCCCTTCCGGCTGGCTGGTTTATTGCTGATAAATCTGGAGCCGGTGAGCGTGGGTCTCGCG
GTATCATTGCAGCACTGGGGCCAGATGGTAAGCCCTCCCGTATCGTAGTTATCTACACGACGGGGAGTCA
GGCAACTATGGATGAACGAAATAGACAGATCGCTGAGATAGGTGCCTCACTGATTAAGCATTGGTAACTG
TCAGACCAAGTTTACTCATATATACTTTAGATTGATTTAAAACTTCATTTTTAATTTAAAAGGATCTAGG
TGAAGATCCTTTTTGATAATCTCATGACCAAAATCCCTTAACGTGAGTTTTCGTTCCACTGAGCGTCAGA
CCCCGTAGAAAAGATCAAAGGATCTTCTTGAGATCCTTTTTTTCTGCGCGTAATCTGCTGCTTGCAAACA
AAAAAACCACCGCTACCAGCGGTGGTTTGTTTGCCGGATCAAGAGCTACCAACTCTTTTTCCGAAGGTAA
CTGGCTTCAGCAGAGCGCAGATACCAAATACTGTTCTTCTAGTGTAGCCGTAGTTAGGCCACCACTTCAA
GAACTCTGTAGCACCGCCTACATACCTCGCTCTGCTAATCCTGTTACCAGTGGCTGCTGCCAGTGGCGAT
AAGTCGTGTCTTACCGGGTTGGACTCAAGACGATAGTTACCGGATAAGGCGCAGCGGTCGGGCTGAACGG
GGGGTTCGTGCACACAGCCCAGCTTGGAGCGAACGACCTACACCGAACTGAGATACCTACAGCGTGAGCT
ATGAGAAAGCGCCACGCTTCCCGAAGGGAGAAAGGCGGACAGGTATCCGGTAAGCGGCAGGGTCGGAACA
GGAGAGCGCACGAGGGAGCTTCCAGGGGGAAACGCCTGGTATCTTTATAGTCCTGTCGGGTTTCGCCACC
TCTGACTTGAGCGTCGATTTTTGTGATGCTCGTCAGGGGGGCGGAGCCTATGGAAAAACGCCAGCAACGC
GGCCTTTTTACGGTTCCTGGCCTTTTGCTGGCCTTTTGCTCACATGTTCTTTCCTGCGTTATCCCCTGAT
TCTGTGGATAACCGTATTACCGCCTTTGAGTGAGCTGATACCGCTCGCCGCAGCCGAACGACCGAGCGCA
GCGAGTCAGTGAGCGAGGAAGCGGAAGAGCGCCCAATACGCAAACCGCCTCTCCCCGCGCGTTGGCCGAT
TCATTAATGCAGCTGGCACGACAGGTTTCCCGACTGGAAAGCGGGCAGTGAGCGCAACGCAATTAATGTG
AGTTAGCTCACTCATTAGGCACCCCAGGCTTTACACTTTATGCTTCCGGCTCGTATGTTGTGTGGAATTG
TGAGCGGATAACAATTTCACACAGGAAACAGCTATGACCATGATTACGCCAAGCGCGCAATTAACCCTCA
CTAAAGGGAACAAAAGCTGGAGCTGCAAGC
