>Addgene plasmid #143011 | TFORF0108 | depositor partial sequence | sequence record 281171 | Insert
ACCGCCACCATGGGTGACCAGCAACTGTACAAGACCAACCATGTGGCCCATGGTAGTGAGAACCTTTTCT
ACCAACAGCCACCACTTGGCGTCCACAGCGGGCTGAACCACAACTATGGGAATGCAGTTACAGGGGGCGG
AATGGATGCCCCTCAGGCCTCGCCAATCTCCCCCCACTTCCCTCAAGATACACGGGATGGTCTGGGCTTG
CCTGTTGGCTCCAAAAACCTTGGCCAAATGGATACCTCGAGGCAGGGAGGGTGGGGAAGTCATGCAGGGC
CTGGAAACCATGTCCAGCTACGTGGAAACCTGGCCAACTCAAACATGATGTGGGGGGCACCAGCCCAGGC
TGAGCCCACTGATGGCTACCAATACACCTACTCCCAGGCCAGCGAGATCCGGACCCAGAAGCTTACCAGC
GGTGTCTTACACAAGCTGGACTCTTTCACCCAGGTGTTTGCCAACCAAAACCTGCGAATTCAGGTCAACA
ATATGGCCCAGGTGCTGCACACTCAGTCAGCAGTGATGGATGGAGCCCCTGACAGTGCTCTCCGCCAGCT
GCTGTCTCAGAAGCCCATGGAGCCCCCAGCACCGGCTATCCCTTCCCGCTACCAGCAGGTGCCCCAGCAG
CCTCACCCTGGTTTCACTGGTGGGCTGTCCAAACCAGCTCTTCAGGTCGGGCAGCACCCTACCCAAGGGC
ACCTGTATTATGACTACCAGCAGCCTCTGGCTCAGGTGCCAGTGCAGGGAGGACAGCCACTGCAGGCCCC
ACAGATGCTGTCACAGCACATGCAACAGATGCAGCAGCACCAGTATTACCCACCGCAGCAACAGCAGCAA
GCCGGGCAACAGCGTATCTCCATGCAAGAAATACAGACGCAGCCGCAACAAATTCGCCCATCACAGCCAC
AGCCGCCGCCACAGCAGCAGCAGCCGCAGCAGCTACAGCTGCAGCAGCGGCAGGGTTCAATGCAGATACC
TCAGTATTATCAGCCCCAACCCATGATGCAGCACTTGCAAGAGCAGCAGCAGCAACAGATGCACCTGCAG
CCTCCTTCTTATCACAGGGACCCTCACCAGTATACCCCAGAGCAGGCACACACTGTCCAGCTGATTCCCC
TGGGCTCCATGTCCCAGTACTACTACCAGGAGCCCCAGCAGCCCTACAGCCACCCCCTCTACCAGCAGAG
CCACCTGTCCCAGCACCAGCAGCGTGAGGACAGTCAGCTGAAGACCTACTCTAGTGACAGACAGGCCCAG
GCCATGCTGAGCTCCCATGGGGACCTGGGGCCTCCTGACACAGGAATGGGAGACCCAGCGAGCTCAGATC
TGACCCGGGTCAGCAGCACCCTCCCCCATCGCCCCCTCCTATCCCCCAGTGGGATCCACCTCAACAACAT
GGGGCCTCAGCATCAGCAGCTGTCTCCCAGTGCCATGTGGCCCCAGATGCACCTACCTGATGGGAGAGCC
CAGCCAGGGTCCCCTGAGTCAAGTGGCCAACCCAAAGGAGCGTTTGGGGAGCAGTTTGATGCCAAGAACA
AGCTGACATGCTCCATCTGCCTGAAGGAGTTCAAGAACCTGCCTGCCCTGAATGGCCACATGCGGTCCCA
CGGGGGAATGAGGGCCTCCCCCAACCTCAAACAGGAAATCCCCAGGAAGCATCAGCCGAGTGTGCCCAAA
GCCGAGGAGCCCCTCAAGACCGTGCAGGAGAAGAAAAAGTTCCGGCACCGGCCGGAACCTCTCTTCATCC
CGCCGCCGCCCTCCTACAACCCGAACCCCGCTGCCTCCTACTCGGGCGCCACCCTGTACCAGAGCCAGCT
GCGCTCCCCGCGCGTCCTCGGGGACCACCTGCTCCTGGACCCCACCCACGAGCTGCCCCCTTACACGCCC
CCACCCATGCTGAGCCCGGTGCGCCAGGGCTCGGGGCTCTTCAGCAATGTCCTCATCTCCGGCCACGGCC
CTGGCGCCCACCCGCAGCTGCCCCTGACGCCCCTGACGCCCACACCACGGGTGCTGCTGTGTCGCTCCAA
CAGCATCGATGGCAGCAACGTGACGGTCACCCCAGGGCCTGGAGAGCAGACTGTAGATGTTGAACCACGC
ATCAACATTGGCTTGAGATTCCAAGCAGAAATCCCTGAACTCCAAGATATCTCTGCCCTGGCCCAGGACA
CACACAAGGCCACACTGGTATGGAAGCCCTGGCCAGAACTAGAAAACCATGACCTCCAGCAAAGAGTGGA
GAATCTTCTGAATTTGTGCTGTTCCAGTGCATTGCCAGGTGGAGGGACCAATTCTGAATTTGCTTTGCAC
TCTCTGTTTGAGGCCAAAGGTGATGTGATGGTTGCTCTGGAAATGCTGCTACTGCGGAAGCCTGTCAGGT
TAAAATGTCATCCTTTAGCAAATTACCACTATGCCGGTTCGGACAAGTGGACCTCCCTAGAAAGAAAACT
GTTTAACAAAGCACTAGCCACTTACAGCAAAGACTTTATTTTTGTACAGAAGATGGTGAAGTCCAAGACG
GTGGCTCAGTGCGTGGAGTACTACTACACGTGGAAAAAGATCATGCGGCTGGGGCGGAAACACCGGACAC
GCCTGGCAGAAATCATCGACGATTGTGTGACAAGTGAAGAAGAAGAAGAGTTAGAGGAGGAGGAGGAGGA
GGACCCGGAAGAAGATAGGAAATCCACAAAAGAAGAAGAGAGTGAGGTGCCGAAGTCCCCGGAGCCACCA
CCCGTCCCCGTCCTGGCTCCCACGGAGGGGCCGCCCCTGCAGGCCCTGGGCCAGCCCTCAGGCTCCTTCA
TCTGTGAAATGCCCAACTGTGGGGCTGTGTTCAGCTCCCGACAGGCACTGAATGGCCATGCCCGCATCCA
CGGGGGCACCAACCAGGTGACCAAGGCCCGAGGTGCCATCCCCTCTGGGAAGCAGAAGCCTGGTGGCACC
CAGAGTGGGTACTGTTCGGTAAAGAGCTCACCCTCTCACAGCACCACCAGCGGCGAGACAGACCCCACCA
CCATCTTCCCCTGCAAGGAGTGTGGCAAAGTCTTCTTCAAGATCAAAAGCCGAAATGCACACATGAAAAC
TCACAGGCAGCAGGAGGAACAACAGAGGCAAAAGGCTCAGAAGGCGGCTTTTGCAGCTGAGATGGCAGCC
ACGATTGAGAGGACTACGGGGCCCGTGGGGGCGCCGGGGCTGCTGCCCCTGGACCAGCTGAGTCTGATCA
AACCCATCAAGGATGTGGACATCCTCGACGACGACGTCGTCCAGCAGTTGGGAGGTGTCATGGAAGAGGC
TGAAGTTGTGGACACCGATCTTCTCTTGGATGATCAAGATTCAGTCTTGCTTCAGGGTGACGCAGAACTA
TAGTAATGAACTAGTCCGTAACTTGAAAGTATTTCGATTTCTTGGCTTTATATATCTTGTGGAAAGGACG
AGATCTATCTTCCGTGGTTCTTCAG
