>Addgene plasmid #143011 | TFORF0108 | depositor partial sequence | sequence record 281172 | Barcode
GATCTATCTTCCGTGGTTCTTCAG
